Addgene plasmid #46276: GgVcl 1-1066 FRET tail probe 1
Depositing lab: Susan Craig. Depositing organization: Johns Hopkins University and School of Medicine. Publication: Spatial distribution and functional significance of activated vinculin in living cells. Chen H, Cohen DM, Choudhury DM, Kioka N, Craig SW. J Cell Biol. 2005 May 9;169(3):459-70. 10.1083/jcb.200410100 PubMed 15883197.
Backbone
  Vector backbone: pECFP-N3
  Backbone manufacturer: Craig lab
  Modifications to backbone: pECFP-N3 vector was constructed as an intermediate vector for generating tail probe. ECFP was PCR amplified with 5 -GGTACCatggtgagcaagggc-3 and 5 -GCGGCCGCTttacttgtacagctc-3 to generate 5' KpnI and 3 ' NotI. The product was subcloned into TOPO pCRII and sequenced. The KpnI and NotI fragment of pCRII/ECFP was used to replace the EGFP fragment of pEGFP-N3 to generate pECFP-N3.
  Vector type: Mammalian Expression
  Selectable markers: Neomycin (select with G418)
Growth in bacteria
  Bacterial resistance: Kanamycin, 50 μg/mL
  Growth temperature: 37°C
  Growth strain: DH5alpha
  Copy number: Unknown
Gene/Insert
  Gene/Insert name: Vcl 1-1066 + EYFP (alt names: Vinculin; Vcl)
  Species: G. gallus (chicken)
  Mutation: addition of 9 bp linker and EYFP at aa 883
  Entrez Gene: VCL (a.k.a. VINC1)
  Promoter: CMV
  Tag / fusion protein: ECFP (C terminal on backbone)
  Cloning method: Restriction Enzyme; 5′ cloning site EcoRI (not destroyed); 3′ cloning site SalI (not destroyed)
  Sequencing primers: 5′ CMV-F; 3′ ?
Terms and licenses: Academic/Nonprofit Terms; Industry Terms: Not Available to Industry
Depositor comments: A 9-bp fragment encoding a NotI site was introduced by mutagenesis into pEGFP-C1/vinculin cDNA (chicken) immediately after the codon for aa 883 (Coutu and Craig, 1988) using the Quick Change kit (Stratagene). The cDNA of EYFP (CLONTECH Laboratories, Inc.) minus the stop codon and flanked by NotI was inserted into NotI-digested vinculin.
How to cite: GgVcl 1-1066 FRET tail probe 1 was a gift from Susan Craig (Addgene plasmid # 46276 ; http://n2t.net/addgene:46276 ; RRID:Addgene_46276)
