[The description below was written by a language model from this plasmid's Addgene catalogue record and pLannotate feature annotations shown in this document.]
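Description:
GgVcl 1-1066 FRET tail probe 1 is a mammalian expression plasmid built on pECFP-N3, a derivative of pEGFP-N3 in which the EGFP coding region was swapped for ECFP. It is propagated in E. coli through a high-copy ColE1/pUC-type origin and also carries an f1 origin. A single NeoR/KanR (Tn5 aminoglycoside phosphotransferase) cassette serves both hosts. A bacterial promoter drives it for kanamycin selection, and the SV40 enhancer/early promoter with an HSV TK polyadenylation signal drives it for G418 selection in mammalian cells.

The payload is full-length chicken (Gallus gallus) vinculin, residues 1-1066, cloned between EcoRI and SalI downstream of the CMV immediate-early enhancer and promoter and terminated by the SV40 poly(A) signal. A 9-bp linker encoding a NotI site was introduced immediately after codon 883, and EYFP lacking its stop codon was inserted there. The vinculin open reading frame therefore runs into EYFP, resumes with the remaining C-terminal portion, and then continues into the backbone-encoded ECFP at the C terminus. The feature table matches this order: EYFP, a short vinculin segment (annotated by homology to the Xenopus protein), then ECFP. The N-terminal bulk of vinculin is not annotated. Small hits such as the gapdh promoter, bGH poly(A), ble and large T antigen fragments are most likely annotation artefacts or backbone remnants.

Because the two fluorophores bracket the vinculin tail region, ECFP-to-EYFP energy transfer can report on the state of the tail. The associated study used such probes to examine the spatial distribution of activated vinculin in living cells.
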