Features (pLannotate 1.2.2; 17 found; start..end, strand, type, name):
     61..364     +  enhancer       CMV enhancer: human cytomegalovirus immediate early enhancer
    365..568     +  promoter       CMV promoter: human cytomegalovirus (CMV) immediate early promoter
    591..634     +  misc_feature   MCS (fragment): multiple cloning site
    933..949     -  promoter       gapdh promoter (fragment): glyceraldehyde-3-phosphate dehydrogenase promoter from Eggerthella lenta
   3318..4034    +  CDS            EYFP: EYFP is a basic (constitutively fluorescent) green/yellow fluorescent protein published in 1996, derived from Aequorea victoria. It is reported to be a very rapidly-maturing weak dimer with high acid sensitivity.
   4050..4592    +  CDS            vcl (fragment): VINC_XENLA - Experimental evidence at transcript level: Swiss-Prot protein existence level 2. Involved in cell adhesion. May be involved in the attachment of the actin-based microfilaments to the plasma membrane. From Xenopus laevis (African clawed frog).
   4605..5324    +  CDS            ECFP: enhanced CFP mammalian codon-optimized
   5341..5424    +  CDS            large T antigen (fragment): large T antigen from SV40 (simian virus 40)
   5447..5568    +  polyA_signal   SV40 poly(A) signal: SV40 polyadenylation signal
   5602..6030    -  rep_origin     f1 ori (sequence partly withheld): f1 bacteriophage origin of replication; arrow indicates direction of (+) strand synthesis
   6057..6161    +  promoter       AmpR promoter: bla
   6163..6520    +  promoter       SV40 promoter: SV40 enhancer and early promoter
   6555..7349    +  CDS            NeoR/KanR: aminoglycoside phosphotransferase from Tn5; aph(3')-II (or nptII); confers resistance to neomycin, kanamycin, and G418 (Geneticin®)
   7370..7522    +  CDS            ble (fragment): BLE_KLEPN - Experimental evidence at protein level: Swiss-Prot protein existence level 1. Binding protein with a strong affinity to the bleomycin family of antibiotics. Binds to CL990; an antimitotic-antibiotic compound. From Klebsiella pneumoniae.
   7581..7628    +  polyA_signal   HSV TK poly(A) signal: herpes simplex virus thymidine kinase polyadenylation signal (Cole and Stacy, 1985)
   7719..7735    -  polyA_signal   bGH poly(A) signal (fragment): bovine growth hormone polyadenylation signal
   7957..8545    +  rep_origin     ori: high-copy-number ColE1/pMB1/pBR322/pUC origin of replication
>Addgene plasmid #46276 | GgVcl 1-1066 FRET tail probe 1 | depositor full sequence | sequence record 65170 | GgVcl 1-1066 FRET tail probe 1 sequence 8659 bps
TAGTTATTAATAGTAATCAATTACGGGGTCATTAGTTCATAGCCCATATATGGAGTTCCGCGTTACATAA
CTTACGGTAAATGGCCCGCCTGGCTGACCGCCCAACGACCCCCGCCCATTGACGTCAATAATGACGTATG
TTCCCATAGTAACGCCAATAGGGACTTTCCATTGACGTCAATGGGTGGAGTATTTACGGTAAACTGCCCA
CTTGGCAGTACATCAAGTGTATCATATGCCAAGTACGCCCCCTATTGACGTCAATGACGGTAAATGGCCC
GCCTGGCATTATGCCCAGTACATGACCTTATGGGACTTTCCTACTTGGCAGTACATCTACGTATTAGTCA
TCGCTATTACCATGGTGATGCGGTTTTGGCAGTACATCAATGGGCGTGGATAGCGGTTTGACTCACGGGG
ATTTCCAAGTCTCCACCCCATTGACGTCAATGGGAGTTTGTTTTGGCACCAAAATCAACGGGACTTTCCA
AAATGTCGTAACAACTCCGCCCCATTGACGCAAATGGGCGGTAGGCGTGTACGGTGGGAGGTCTATATAA
GCAGAGCTGGTTTAGTGAACCGTCAGATCCGCTAGCGCTACCGGACTCAGATCTCGAGCTCAAGCTTCGA
ATTCCGGCCCCCCCTGCCCCGCCGCCGCCATGCCCGTCTTCCACACGCGCACCATCGAGAGCATCTTGGA
GCCCGTGGCTCAGCAGATCTCCCACCTGGTCATCATGCACGAGGAGGGGGAGGTAGACGGCAAGGCCATC
CCGGACCTCACCGCCCCCGTGTCGGCCGTGCAGGCCGCTGTCAGCAACCTGGTGCGGGTTGGAAAAGAAA
CTGTGCAGACAACAGAAGACCAGATCTTGAAAAGGGATATGCCACCAGCATTCATCAAAGTAGAGAATGC
CTGCACCAAGCTCGTTCGAGCAGCCCAGATGCTGCAAGCAGATCCTTATTCAGTACCAGCTCGTGACTAC
CTAATTGATGGATCAAGAGGCATCCTTTCTGGAACATCAGACTTACTTCTGACATTTGATGAAGCGGAGG
TCCGTAAAATCATCCGTGTCTGCAAAGGAATATTGGAATATCTGACTGTGGCAGAAGTAGTAGAGACTAT
GGAGGATTTGGTGACATATACAAAGAATCTAGGGCCAGGAATGACAAAGATGGCGAAAATGATCGATGAG
AGACAACAGGAATTAACTCATCAGGAACATAGGGTTATGCTGGTGAACTCCATGAATACTGTGAAGGAGC
TATTGCCTGTACTTATTTCAGCTATGAAGATCTTTGTAACCACAAAAAACACTAAAAGCCAGGGAATAGA
AGAGGCCTTGAAAAATCGCAATTTCACAGTAGAGAAAATGAGTGCTGAGATAAATGAAATAATCCGTGTA
TTACAACTCACTTCCTGGGATGAAGATGCCTGGGCCAGCAAGGACACTGAAGCCATGAAAAGAGCTTTAG
CCCTAATAGATTCAAAGATGAACCAGGCAAAAGGCTGGCTGAGAGATCCAAACGCACCTCCAGGGGATGC
TGGTGAGCAAGCAATAAGGCAGATCCTTGATGAAGCTGGAAAAGCAGGAGAATTGTGTGCAGGCAAAGAA
CGCAGGGAGATTCTGGGAACATGCAAAACTTTGGGCCAAATGACTGATCAACTTGCTGATCTCCGAGCTA
GAGGACAGGGTGCTACACCGATGGCAATGCAGAAGGCACAGCAGGTGTCACAAGGCCTGGATTTGCTCAC
TGCAAAAGTGGAGAATGCAGCCCGGAAATTGGAGGCCATGACAAACTCTAAGCAGGCTATTGCAAAGAAG
ATTGATGCTGCTCAGAACTGGCTTGCGGATCCCAACGGCGGAAGTGAAGGAGAAGAACACATTCGAGGAA
TTATGTCTGAAGCAAGGAAAGTTGCAGAATTGTGTGAGGAGCCTAAAGAAAGAGATGATATCCTTCGCTC
CTTGGGGGAAATCTCTGCTCTGACAGCTAAGCTGTCAGATCTGCGACGACATGGGAAAGGCGACTCTCCT
GAGGCCCGTGCATTGGCCAAGCAAATAGCTACATCACTTCAGAACTTACAGTCCAAAACAAACAGAGCTG
TAGCAAATACTAGGCCAGTTAAAGCTGCTGTCCATTTGGAGGGCAAGATTGAGCAAGCCCAGAGGTGGAT
AGATAATCCTACAGTTGATGATCGGGGAGTAGGCCAGGCAGCAATTCGGGGTTTGGTTGCAGAAGGTCGT
CGTCTAGCCAATGTCATGATGGGACCTTATCGTCAGGACCTGCTTGCCAAATGTGACCGTGTAGACCAGC
TGGCTGCTCAGCTTGCTGACCTTGCAGCAAGAGGGGAAGGAGAGTCTCCTCAGGCTAGGGCAATTGCTGC
TCAGCTTCAGGACTCCCTGAAGGATCTCAAAGCACGGATGCAAGAAGCAATGACCCAGGAGGTGTCTGAT
GTTTTCAGTGACACTACAACCCCTATTAAGTTGTTAGCAGTAGCAGCCACTGCTCCTTCTGATACTCCCA
ATAGAGAAGAGGTGTTTGAAGAAAGAGCAGCAAATTTTGAAAACCATGCTGCTAGACTGGGAGCAACAGC
AGAAAAAGCAGCTGCAGTTGGAACTGCTAATAAAACTACTGTGGAAGGCATTCAGGCAACAGTCAAATCT
GCAAGGGAGCTTACACCACAGGTAGTATCGGCTGCTCGAATCCTCCTGAGAAATCCTGGAAATCAAGCTG
CTTATGAGCATTTTGAGACAATGAAAAACCAATGGATTGATAATGTAGAAAAGATGACAGGGCTGGTGGA
TGAGGCCATCGATACCAAGTCTCTGTTGGATGCATCAGAAGAGGCTATTAAGAAGGATCTTGATAAATGC
AAAGTTGCAATGGCCAATATGCAACCTCAGATGCTGGTAGCTGGAGCCACCAGCATTGCTAGACGAGCGA
ACCGCATCCTGCTTGTGGCAAAACGGGAGGTTGAAAATTCAGAAGACCCTAAATTCAGGGAGGCTGTTAA
AGCAGCTTCTGATGAGCTGAGCAAAACCATATCACCGATGGTAATGGATGCTAAAGCTGTAGCAGGAAAT
ATCTCTGATCCTGGTTTGCAGAAGAGTTTCTTGGATTCTGGATACAGGATTCTGGGAGCTGTGGCCAAAG
TCAGAGAAGCCTTTCAGCCTCAGGAGCCAGACTTTCCCCCTCCTCCTCCTGACCTAGAGCATCTCCATCT
GACTGATGAGCTTGCTCCTCCAAAACCACCACTTCCAGAAGGTGAGGTTCCCCCACCCAGACCACCACCC
CCTGAAGAAAAAGATGAGGGCGGCCGCATGGTGAGCAAGGGCGAGGAGCTGTTCACCGGGGTGGTGCCCA
TCCTGGTCGAGCTGGACGGCGACGTAAACGGCCACAAGTTCAGCGTGTCCGGCGAGGGCGAGGGCGATGC
CACCTACGGCAAGCTGACCCTGAAGTTCATCTGCACCACCGGCAAGCTGCCCGTGCCCTGGCCCACCCTC
GTGACCACCTTCGGCTACGGCCTGCAGTGCTTCGCCCGCTACCCCGACCACATGAAGCAGCACGACTTCT
TCAAGTCCGCCATGCCCGAAGGCTACGTCCAGGAGCGCACCATCTTCTTCAAGGACGACGGCAACTACAA
GACCCGCGCCGAGGTGAAGTTCGAGGGCGACACCCTGGTGAACCGCATCGAGCTGAAGGGCATCGACTTC
AAGGAGGACGGCAACATCCTGGGGCACAAGCTGGAGTACAACTACAACAGCCACAACGTCTATATCATGG
CCGACAAGCAGAAGAACGGCATCAAGGTGAACTTCAAGATCCGCCACAACATCGAGGACGGCAGCGTGCA
GCTCGCCGACCACTACCAGCAGAACACCCCCATCGGCGACGGCCCCGTGCTGCTGCCCGACAACCACTAC
CTGAGCTACCAGTCCGCCCTGAGCAAAGACCCCAACGAGAAGCGCGATCACATGGTCCTGCTGGAGTTCG
TGACCGCCGCCGGGATCACTCTCGGCATGGACGAGCTGTACAAGGGCGGCCGCGAGTTCCCAGAGCAGAA
AGCAGGAGAAGCTATTAATCAGCCCATGATGATGGCTGCTAGGCAGTTGCATGACGAGGCTCGGAAATGG
TCTAGCAAGGGTAACGACATCATTGCTGCTGCTAAACGAATGGCGCTGCTCATGGCTGAGATGTCACGCC
TGGTGCGAGGAGGCAGCGGAAACAAGCGTGCCCTCATCCAGTGTGCAAAAGATATTGCTAAGGCATCGGA
TGAAGTCACTCGATTGGCCAAAGAGGTGGCCAAGCAATGTACTGATAAACGCATTAGAACAAACCTCTTA
CAGGTCTGTGAGCGAATCCCAACCATCAGCACGCAGCTCAAAATTCTTTCCACAGTGAAAGCTACCATGC
TGGGCAGGACTAACATCAGCGATGAAGAATCAGAACAGGCAACTGAGATGTTGGTTCATAACGCCCAGAA
CCTCATGCAGTCTGTGAAGGAAACTGTGAGAGAAGCTGAAGCAGCATCCATTAAGATAAGAACAGATGCC
GGATTCACTCTGCGCTGGGTCAGAAAGACCCCATGGTATCAGGTCGACGGTACCATGGTGAGCAAGGGCG
AGGAGCTGTTCACCGGGGTGGTGCCCATCCTGGTCGAGCTGGACGGCGACGTAAACGGCCACAAGTTCAG
CGTGTCCGGCGAGGGCGAGGGCGATGCCACCTACGGCAAGCTGACCCTGAAGTTCATCTGCACCACCGGC
AAGCTGCCCGTGCCCTGGCCCACCCTCGTGACCACCCTGACCTGGGGCGTGCAGTGCTTCAGCCGCTACC
CCGACCACATGAAGCAGCACGACTTCTTCAAGTCCGCCATGCCCGAAGGCTACGTCCAGGAGCGCACCAT
CTTCTTCAAGGACGACGGCAACTACAAGACCCGCGCCGAGGTGAAGTTCGAGGGCGACACCCTGGTGAAC
CGCATCGAGCTGAAGGGCATCGACTTCAAGGAGGACGGCAACATCCTGGGGCACAAGCTGGAGTACAACT
ACATCAGCCACAACGTCTATATCACCGCCGACAAGCAGAAGAACGGCATCAAGGCCAACTTCAAGATCCG
CCACAACATCGAGGACGGCAGCGTGCAGCTCGCCGACCACTACCAGCAGAACACCCCCATCGGCGACGGC
CCCGTGCTGCTGCCCGACAACCACTACCTGAGCACCCAGTCCGCCCTGAGCAAAGACCCCAACGAGAAGC
GCGATCACATGGTCCTGCTGGAGTTCGTGACCGCCGCCGGGATCACTCTCGGCATGGACGAGCTGTACAA
GTAAAGCGGCCGCGACTCTAGATCATAATCAGCCATACCACATTTGTAGAGGTTTTACTTGCTTTAAAAA
ACCTCCCACACCTCCCCCTGAACCTGAAACATAAAATGAATGCAATTGTTGTTGTTAACTTGTTTATTGC
AGCTTATAATGGTTACAAATAAAGCAATAGCATCACAAATTTCACAAATAAAGCATTTTTTTCACTGCAT
TCTAGTTGTGGTTTGTCCAAACTCATCAATGTATCTTAAGGCGTAAATTGTAAGCGTTAATATTTTGTTA
AAATTCGCGTTAAATTTTTGTTAAATCAGCTCATTTTTTAACCAATAGGCCGAAATCGGCAAAATCCCTT
ATAAATCAAAAGAATAGACCGAGATAGGGT
[37 nt withheld, positions 5701-5737]
AAAGAACGTGGACTCCAACGTCAAAGG
[49 nt withheld, positions 5765-5813]
T
[91 nt withheld, positions 5815-5905]
G
[124 nt withheld, positions 5907-6030]
CAGGTGGCACTTTTCGGGGAAATGTGCGCGGAACCCCTATTTGTTTATTTTTCTAAATACATTCAAATAT
GTATCCGCTCATGAGACAATAACCCTGATAAATGCTTCAATAATATTGAAAAAGGAAGAGTCCTGAGGCG
GAAAGAACCAGCTGTGGAATGTGTGTCAGTTAGGGTGTGGAAAGTCCCCAGGCTCCCCAGCAGGCAGAAG
TATGCAAAGCATGCATCTCAATTAGTCAGCAACCAGGTGTGGAAAGTCCCCAGGCTCCCCAGCAGGCAGA
AGTATGCAAAGCATGCATCTCAATTAGTCAGCAACCATAGTCCCGCCCCTAACTCCGCCCATCCCGCCCC
TAACTCCGCCCAGTTCCGCCCATTCTCCGCCCCATGGCTGACTAATTTTTTTTATTTATGCAGAGGCCGA
GGCCGCCTCGGCCTCTGAGCTATTCCAGAAGTAGTGAGGAGGCTTTTTTGGAGGCCTAGGCTTTTGCAAA
GATCGATCAAGAGACAGGATGAGGATCGTTTCGCATGATTGAACAAGATGGATTGCACGCAGGTTCTCCG
GCCGCTTGGGTGGAGAGGCTATTCGGCTATGACTGGGCACAACAGACAATCGGCTGCTCTGATGCCGCCG
TGTTCCGGCTGTCAGCGCAGGGGCGCCCGGTTCTTTTTGTCAAGACCGACCTGTCCGGTGCCCTGAATGA
ACTGCAAGACGAGGCAGCGCGGCTATCGTGGCTGGCCACGACGGGCGTTCCTTGCGCAGCTGTGCTCGAC
GTTGTCACTGAAGCGGGAAGGGACTGGCTGCTATTGGGCGAAGTGCCGGGGCAGGATCTCCTGTCATCTC
ACCTTGCTCCTGCCGAGAAAGTATCCATCATGGCTGATGCAATGCGGCGGCTGCATACGCTTGATCCGGC
TACCTGCCCATTCGACCACCAAGCGAAACATCGCATCGAGCGAGCACGTACTCGGATGGAAGCCGGTCTT
GTCGATCAGGATGATCTGGACGAAGAGCATCAGGGGCTCGCGCCAGCCGAACTGTTCGCCAGGCTCAAGG
CGAGCATGCCCGACGGCGAGGATCTCGTCGTGACCCATGGCGATGCCTGCTTGCCGAATATCATGGTGGA
AAATGGCCGCTTTTCTGGATTCATCGACTGTGGCCGGCTGGGTGTGGCGGACCGCTATCAGGACATAGCG
TTGGCTACCCGTGATATTGCTGAAGAGCTTGGCGGCGAATGGGCTGACCGCTTCCTCGTGCTTTACGGTA
TCGCCGCTCCCGATTCGCAGCGCATCGCCTTCTATCGCCTTCTTGACGAGTTCTTCTGAGCGGGACTCTG
GGGTTCGAAATGACCGACCAAGCGACGCCCAACCTGCCATCACGAGATTTCGATTCCACCGCCGCCTTCT
ATGAAAGGTTGGGCTTCGGAATCGTTTTCCGGGACGCCGGCTGGATGATCCTCCAGCGCGGGGATCTCAT
GCTGGAGTTCTTCGCCCACCCTAGGGGGAGGCTAACTGAAACACGGAAGGAGACAATACCGGAAGGAACC
CGCGCTATGACGGCAATAAAAAGACAGAATAAAACGCACGGTGTTGGGTCGTTTGTTCATAAACGCGGGG
TTCGGTCCCAGGGCTGGCACTCTGTCGATACCCCACCGAGACCCCATTGGGGCCAATACGCCCGCGTTTC
TTCCTTTTCCCCACCCCACCCCCCAAGTTCGGGTGAAGGCCCAGGGCTCGCAGCCAACGTCGGGGCGGCA
GGCCCTGCCATAGCCTCAGGTTACTCATATATACTTTAGATTGATTTAAAACTTCATTTTTAATTTAAAA
GGATCTAGGTGAAGATCCTTTTTGATAATCTCATGACCAAAATCCCTTAACGTGAGTTTTCGTTCCACTG
AGCGTCAGACCCCGTAGAAAAGATCAAAGGATCTTCTTGAGATCCTTTTTTTCTGCGCGTAATCTGCTGC
TTGCAAACAAAAAAACCACCGCTACCAGCGGTGGTTTGTTTGCCGGATCAAGAGCTACCAACTCTTTTTC
CGAAGGTAACTGGCTTCAGCAGAGCGCAGATACCAAATACTGTCCTTCTAGTGTAGCCGTAGTTAGGCCA
CCACTTCAAGAACTCTGTAGCACCGCCTACATACCTCGCTCTGCTAATCCTGTTACCAGTGGCTGCTGCC
AGTGGCGATAAGTCGTGTCTTACCGGGTTGGACTCAAGACGATAGTTACCGGATAAGGCGCAGCGGTCGG
GCTGAACGGGGGGTTCGTGCACACAGCCCAGCTTGGAGCGAACGACCTACACCGAACTGAGATACCTACA
GCGTGAGCTATGAGAAAGCGCCACGCTTCCCGAAGGGAGAAAGGCGGACAGGTATCCGGTAAGCGGCAGG
GTCGGAACAGGAGAGCGCACGAGGGAGCTTCCAGGGGGAAACGCCTGGTATCTTTATAGTCCTGTCGGGT
TTCGCCACCTCTGACTTGAGCGTCGATTTTTGTGATGCTCGTCAGGGGGGCGGAGCCTATGGAAAAACGC
CAGCAACGCGGCCTTTTTACGGTTCCTGGCCTTTTGCTGGCCTTTTGCTCACATGTTCTTTCCTGCGTTA
TCCCCTGATTCTGTGGATAACCGTATTACCGCCATGCAT
