>Addgene plasmid #46276 | GgVcl 1-1066 FRET tail probe 1 | addgene partial sequence | sequence record 66891 | YFP-rev-primer 5'-CTGCAGGCCGTAGCCGAAGG-3'
GGGCAGCTTGCCGGTGGTGCAGATGAACTTCAGGGTCAGCTTGCCGTAGGTGGCATCGCCCTCGCCCTCG
CCGGACACGCTGAACTTGTGGCCGTTTACGTCGCCGTCCAGCTCGACCAGGATGGGCACCACCCCGGTGA
ACAGCTCCTCGCCCTTGCTCACCATGCGGCCGCCCTCATCTTTTTCTTCAGGGGGTGGTGGTCTGGGTGG
GGGAACCTCACCTTCTGGAAGTGGTGGTTTTGGAGGAGCAAGCTCATCAGTCAGATGGAGATGCTCTAGG
TCAGGAGGAGGAGGGGGAAAGTCTGGCTCCTGAGGCTGAAAGGCTTCTCTGACTTTGGCCACAGCTCCCA
GAATCCTGTATCCAGAATCCAAGAAACTCTTCTGCAAACCAGGATCAGAGATATTTCCTGCTACAGCTTT
AGCATCCATTACCATCGGTGATATGGTTTTGCTCAGCTCATCAGAAGCTGCTTTAACAGCCTCCCTGAAT
TTAGGGTCTTCTGAATTTTCAACCTCCCGTTTTGCCACAAGCAGGATGCGGTTCGCTCGTCTAGCAATGC
TGGTGGCTCCAGCTACCAGCATCTGAGGTTGCATATTGGCCATTGCAACTTTGCATTTATCAAGATCCTT
CTTAATAGCCTCTTCTGATGCATCCAACAGAGACTTGGTATCGATGGCCTCATCCACCAGCCCTGTCATC
TTTTCTACATTATCAATCCATTGGTTTTTCATTGTCTCAAAATGCTCATAAGCAGCTTGATTTCCAGGAT
TTCTCAGGAGGATTCGAGCAGCCGATACTACCTGTGGTGTAAGCTCCCTTGCAGATTTGACTGTTGCCTG
AATGCCTTCCACAGTAGTTTTATTAGCAGTTCCAACTGCAGCTGCTTTTTCTGCTGTTGCTCCCAGTCTA
GCAGCATGGTTTTCAAAATTTGCTGCTCTTTCTTCAAACACCTCTT
