>Addgene plasmid #46276 | GgVcl 1-1066 FRET tail probe 1 | addgene partial sequence | sequence record 66898 | ggVcl-F1 5'-gctaccatgctgggcaggac-3'
AGAACAGGCAACTGAGATGTTGGTTCATAACGCCCAGAACCTCATGCAGTCTGTGAAGGAAACTGTGAGA
GAAGCTGAAGCAGCATCCATTAAGATAAGAACAGATGCCGGATTCACTCTGCGCTGGGTCAGAAAGACCC
CATGGTATCAGGTCGACGGTACCATGGTGAGCAAGGGCGAGGAGCTGTTCACCGGGGTGGTGCCCATCCT
GGTCGAGCTGGACGGCGACGTAAACGGCCACAAGTTCAGCGTGTCCGGCGAGGGCGAGGGCGATGCCACC
TACGGCAAGCTGACCCTGAAGTTCATCTGCACCACCGGCAAGCTGCCCGTGCCCTGGCCCACCCTCGTGA
CCACCCTGACCTGGGGCGTGCAGTGCTTCAGCCGCTACCCCGACCACATGAAGCAGCACGACTTCTTCAA
GTCCGCCATGCCCGAAGGCTACGTCCAGGAGCGCACCATCTTCTTCAAGGACGACGGCAACTACAAGACC
CGCGCCGAGGTGAAGTTCGAGGGCGACACCCTGGTGAACCGCATCGAGCTGAAGGGCATCGACTTCAAGG
AGGACGGCAACATCCTGGGGCACAAGCTGGAGTACAACTACATCAGCCACAACGTCTATATCACCGCCGA
CAAGCAGAAGAACGGCATCAAGGCCAACTTCAAGATCCGCCACAACATCGAGGACGGCAGCGTGCAGCTC
GCCGACCACTACCAGCAGAACACCCCCATCGGCGACGGCCCCGTGCTGCTGCCCGACAACCACTACCTGA
GCACCCAGTCCGCCCTGAGCAAAGACCCCAACGAGAAGCGCGATCACATGGTCCTGCTGGAGTTCGTGAC
CGCCGCCGGGATCACTCTCGGCATGGACGAGCTGTACAAGTAAAGCGGCCGCGACTCTAGATCATAATCA
GCCATACCACATTTGTAGAGGTTTTACTTGCTTTAAAAAACCTCCCACACCTCCCCCTGAACCTGAAACA
TAAAATGAATGCAATTGTTGTTGTTA
