>Addgene plasmid #46276 | GgVcl 1-1066 FRET tail probe 1 | addgene partial sequence | sequence record 66905 | ggVcl-F2 5'-aagcctttcagcctcaggag-3'
GACTAGAGCATCTCCATCTGACTGATGAGCTTGCTCCTCCAAAACCACCACTTCCAGAAGGTGAGGTTCC
CCCACCCAGACCACCACCCCCTGAAGAAAAAGATGAGGGCGGCCGCATGGTGAGCAAGGGCGAGGAGCTG
TTCACCGGGGTGGTGCCCATCCTGGTCGAGCTGGACGGCGACGTAAACGGCCACAAGTTCAGCGTGTCCG
GCGAGGGCGAGGGCGATGCCACCTACGGCAAGCTGACCCTGAAGTTCATCTGCACCACCGGCAAGCTGCC
CGTGCCCTGGCCCACCCTCGTGACCACCTTCGGCTACGGCCTGCAGTGCTTCGCCCGCTACCCCGACCAC
ATGAAGCAGCACGACTTCTTCAAGTCCGCCATGCCCGAAGGCTACGTCCAGGAGCGCACCATCTTCTTCA
AGGACGACGGCAACTACAAGACCCGCGCCGAGGTGAAGTTCGAGGGCGACACCCTGGTGAACCGCATCGA
GCTGAAGGGCATCGACTTCAAGGAGGACGGCAACATCCTGGGGCACAAGCTGGAGTACAACTACAACAGC
CACAACGTCTATATCATGGCCGACAAGCAGAAGAACGGCATCAAGGTGAACTTCAAGATCCGCCACAACA
TCGAGGACGGCAGCGTGCAGCTCGCCGACCACTACCAGCAGAACACCCCCATCGGCGACGGCCCCGTGCT
GCTGCCCGACAACCACTACCTGAGCTACCAGTCCGCCCTGAGCAAAGACCCCAACGAGAAGCGCGATCAC
ATGGTCCTGCTGGAGTTCGTGACCGCCGCCGGGATCACTCTCGGCATGGACGAGCTGTACAAGGGCGGCC
GCGAGTTCCCAGAGCAGAAAGCAGGAGAAGCTATTAATCAGCCCATGATGATGGCT
